>Addgene plasmid #36361 | pSMP-EZH1_3 | depositor partial sequence | sequence record 45518 | hairpin
TGCTGTTGACAGTGAGCGACCTGCATCATGACTCAGAATTTAGTGAAGCCACAGATGTAAATTCTGAGTC
ATGATGCAGGGTGCCTACTGCCTCGGA
