>Addgene plasmid #36361 | pSMP-EZH1_3 | addgene partial sequence | sequence record 46583 | pSMP-F (5' TACATCGTGACCTGGGAAG 3')
AGCCCTTGTCACCCTAAGCCTCCGCCTCCTCTTCCTCCATCCGCCCCGTCTCTCCCCCTTGAACCTCCTC
GTTCGACCCCGCCTCGATCCTCCCTTTATCCAGCCCTCACTCCTTCTCTAGGCGCCGGAATTAGATCTCT
CGACTAGGGATAACAGGGTAATTGTTTGAATGAGGCTTCAGTACTTTACAGAATCGTTGCCTGCACATCT
TGGAAACACTTGCTGGGATTACTTCTTCAGGTTAACCCAACAGAAGGCTCGAGAAGGTATATTGCTGTTG
ACAGTGAGCGACCTGCATCATGACTCAGAATTTAGTGAAGCCACAGATGTAAATTCTGAGTCATGATGCA
GGGTGCCTACTGCCTCGGAATTCAAGGGGCTACTTTAGGAGCAATTATCTTGTTTACTAAAACTGAATAC
CTTGCTATCTCTTTGATACATTTTTACAAAGCTGAATTAAAATGGTATAAATTAAATCACTTTTTTCAAT
TGGAAGACTAATGCGTTTAAACACGCGGCGACGCGTTCTACCGGGTAGGGGAGGCGCTTTTCCCAAGGCA
GTCTGGAGCATGCGCTTTAGCAGCCCCGCTGGGCACTTGGCGCTACACAAGTGGCCTCTGGCCTCGCACA
CATTCCACATCCACCGGTAGGCGCCAACCGGCTCCGTTCTTTGGTGGCCCCTTCGCGCCACCTTCTACTC
CTCCCCTAGTCAGGAAGTTCCCCCCCGCCCCGCAGCTCGCGTCGTGCAGGACGTGACAAATGGAAGTAGC
ACGTCTCACTAGTCTCGTGCAGATGGACAGCACCGCTGAGCAATGGAAGCGGGTA
