[The description below was written by a language model from this plasmid's Addgene catalogue record.]
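Description:
pSMP-EZH1_3 is a retroviral RNAi vector built on the pSMP backbone (about 6.7 kb without the insert) and designed to knock down human EZH1, also known as KMT6B, a histone methyltransferase. The insert is a short hairpin RNA cassette targeting an EZH1 transcript sequence, cloned between XhoI and EcoRI sites, both of which were preserved and so remain available for excising or checking the hairpin. The "_3" in the name suggests it is one of several independent hairpins against the same gene, although the record does not describe the others. No feature table is provided, so the promoter driving the hairpin, the hairpin scaffold, the LTRs and the packaging signal are not itemised. As a retroviral vector, it would be expected to carry such elements so that the hairpin and marker can be packaged into viral particles and stably integrated into target cells.

In bacteria the plasmid is maintained as a high-copy construct under ampicillin selection. It is propagated in a recombination-deficient strain, a common precaution for vectors that contain repeated viral sequences and hairpin structures. In mammalian cells, transduced populations are selected with puromycin, which allows enrichment of cells that stably express the shRNA.

The construct comes from a study that examined chromatin-modifying enzymes as modulators of cellular reprogramming. Its evident use there was loss-of-function testing of EZH1 by stable knockdown in human cells. More generally, it suits experiments that need sustained EZH1 depletion delivered by retroviral transduction.
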