Addgene plasmid #36361: pSMP-EZH1_3
Depositing lab: George Daley. Depositing organization: Boston Children's Hospital. Publication: Chromatin-modifying enzymes as modulators of reprogramming. Onder TT, Kara N, Cherry A, Sinha AU, Zhu N, Bernt KM, Cahan P, Marcarci BO, Unternaehrer J, Gupta PB, Lander ES, Armstrong SA, Daley GQ. Nature. 2012 Mar 4;483(7391):598-602. doi: 10.1038/nature10953. PubMed 22388813.
Backbone
  Vector backbone: pSMP
  Backbone manufacturer: Steve Elledge
  Backbone size w/o insert (bp): 6699
  Vector type: Mammalian Expression, Retroviral, RNAi
  Selectable markers: Puromycin
Growth in bacteria
  Bacterial resistance: Ampicillin, 100 μg/mL
  Growth temperature: 30°C
  Growth strain: Stbl3
  Copy number: High Copy
Gene/Insert
  Gene/Insert name: EZH1
  gRNA/shRNA sequence: CTGCATCATGACTCAGAAT
  Species: H. sapiens (human)
  Entrez Gene: EZH1 (a.k.a. KMT6B)
  Cloning method: Restriction Enzyme; 5′ cloning site XhoI (not destroyed); 3′ cloning site EcoRI (not destroyed)
  Sequencing primers: 5′ pSMP-F
Terms and licenses: Academic/Nonprofit Terms; Industry Terms: Not Available to Industry
How to cite: pSMP-EZH1_3 was a gift from George Daley (Addgene plasmid # 36361 ; http://n2t.net/addgene:36361 ; RRID:Addgene_36361)
